>Addgene plasmid #186099 | pIG-742pUC19-tNGFR-P2A-Caspase8 | addgene full sequence | sequence record 367796 | Addgene NGS Result
CGAGCTCGGTACCCGGGGAGGCTTTAGTTTGCACGTCCATGAATTGTCTGCCACATCCCTCTTCTGAATG
GTTGGAAATTGGGCATCTGTTCCTTTAAACAGGAAACATTTCTTGTTCGAGTGAGTCATCTCTGTTCTGC
TTTAGGAGTAAAGTTTACCCTGCAGTTCCTTCTGTGGTGAAGTTTTCTCTTTCTCTCGGAGACCAGATTC
TGCCTTTCTGCTGGAGGGAAGTGTTTTCACAGGTTCTCCTCCTTTTATCTTTTGTGTTTTTTTTCAAGCC
CTGCTGAATTTGCTAGTCAACTCAACAGGAAGTGACGCCATGGGTGCTGGTGCAACGGGGAGGGCTATGG
ATGGACCAAGGCTCCTTCTTCTTTTGCTCTTGGGCGTTAGTCTGGGTGGAGCTAAAGAGGCATGCCCCAC
CGGACTTTACACACATTCCGGTGAGTGTTGCAAGGCCTGCAACCTGGGAGAAGGCGTCGCTCAACCCTGC
GGGGCGAATCAAACCGTATGCGAACCTTGCCTCGATTCTGTTACATTCTCCGATGTCGTCTCTGCGACGG
AACCCTGCAAGCCATGCACGGAATGTGTCGGGTTGCAAAGTATGTCAGCTCCTTGCGTTGAAGCAGACGA
TGCGGTGTGTAGATGTGCCTATGGGTATTATCAAGACGAAACGACGGGACGGTGTGAAGCATGTCGAGTA
TGCGAGGCGGGCAGTGGCCTCGTCTTCTCTTGTCAGGACAAGCAAAACACTGTCTGTGAAGAATGCCCTG
ATGGGACTTATAGTGATGAGGCGAATCACGTCGATCCATGTCTTCCCTGTACTGTCTGTGAAGACACTGA
GAGACAATTGCGAGAGTGTACGCGATGGGCCGACGCAGAGTGCGAGGAGATCCCAGGTCGATGGATAACC
AGGTCAACCCCTCCTGAGGGATCTGATAGTACCGCGCCCTCCACCCAAGAACCCGAAGCTCCACCTGAGC
AAGACCTCATAGCGTCCACAGTAGCAGGAGTTGTCACAACCGTCATGGGAAGTTCACAACCAGTAGTTAC
CAGGGGTACCACGGATAACCTCATTCCGGTGTACTGCAGCATTCTCGCCGCTGTGGTTGTCGGACTTGTT
GCATACATTGCCTTCAAACGCTGGAATAGCCGCGCCAAGCGCTCGGGTTCGGGTGCCACCAACTTCAGCC
TGCTGAAGCAGGCCGGCGACGTGGAGGAGAACCCCGGCCCCGAGGGAGGCAGAAGAGCGAGAGTGGTTAT
TGAAAGTAAAAGAAACTTCTTCCTGGGAGCCTTTCCCACCCCCTTCCCTGCTGAGCACGTGGAGTTAGGC
AGGTTAGGGGACTCGGAGACTGCGATGGTGCCAGGAAAGGGTGGAGCGGGTGAGTGCCTGTTGCCAAGGT
GGCCTCTTCAACAGGAAACCACAATATTTTTGTTTCTTGACTTGCTCTAGAAACAGGGCTGTGGGGGTGG
GGAAGCAACTTGGATCTGCCCTTCTGAGGACACCTCTGGGTGCTGCCTGGCCCAGGTCTCCTCCTCTAGA
GTCGACCTGCAGAGGCTAGGTGGAGGCTCAGTGATGATAAGTCTGCGATGGTGGATGCATGTGTCATGGT
CATAGCTGTTTCCTGTGTGAAATTGTTATCCGCTCAGAGGGCACAATCCTATTCCGCGCTATCCGACAAT
CTCCAAGACATTAGGTGGAGTTCAGTTCGGCGTATGGCATATGTCGCTGGAAAGAACATGTGAGCAAAAG
GCCAGCAAAAGGCCAGGAACCGTAAAAAGGCCGCGTTGCTGGCGTTTTTCCATAGGCTCCGCCCCCCTGA
CGAGCATCACAAAAATCGACGCTCAAGTCAGAGGTGGCGAAACCCGACAGGACTATAAAGATACCAGGCG
TTTCCCCCTGGAAGCTCCCTCGTGCGCTCTCCTGTTCCGACCCTGCCGCTTACCGGATACCTGTCCGCCT
TTCTCCCTTCGGGAAGCGTGGCGCTTTCTCATAGCTCACGCTGTAGGTATCTCAGTTCGGTGTAGGTCGT
TCGCTCCAAGCTGGGCTGTGTGCACGAACCCCCCGTTCAGCCCGACCGCTGCGCCTTATCCGGTAACTAT
CGTCTTGAGTCCAACCCGGTAAGACACGACTTATCGCCACTGGCAGCAGCCACTGGTAACAGGATTAGCA
GAGCGAGGTATGTAGGCGGTGCTACAGAGTTCTTGAAGTGGTGGCCTAACTACGGCTACACTAGAAGAAC
AGTATTTGGTATCTGCGCTCTGCTGAAGCCAGTTACCTTCGGAAAAAGAGTTGGTAGCTCTTGATCCGGC
AAACAAACCACCGCTGGTAGCGGTGGTTTTTTTGTTTGCAAGCAGCAGATTACGCGCAGAAAAAAAGGAT
CTCAAGAAGATCCTTTGATCTTTTCTACGGGGTCTGACGCTCTATTCAACAAAGCCGCCGTCCCGTCAAG
TCAGCGTAAATGGGTAGGGGGCTTCAAATCGTCCTCGTGATACCAATTCGGAGCCTGCTTTTTTGTACAA
ACTTGTTGATAATGGCAATTCAAGGATCTTCACCTAGATCCTTTTAAATTAAAAATGAAGTTTTAAATCA
ATCTAAAGTATATATGAGTAAACTTGGTCTGACAGTTACCAATGCTTAATCAGTGAGGCACCTATCTCAG
CGATCTGTCTATTTCGTTCATCCATAGTTGCCTGACTCCCCGTCGTGTAGATAACTACGATACGGGAGGG
CTTACCATCTGGCCCCAGTGCTGCAATGATACCGCGAGAGCCACGCTCACCGGCTCCAGATTTATCAGCA
ATAAACCAGCCAGCCGGAAGGGCCGAGCGCAGAAGTGGTCCTGCAACTTTATCCGCCTCCATCCAGTCTA
TTAATTGTTGCCGGGAAGCTAGAGTAAGTAGTTCGCCAGTTAATAGTTTGCGCAACGTTGTTGCCATTGC
TACAGGCATCGTGGTGTCACGCTCGTCGTTTGGTATGGCTTCATTCAGCTCCGGTTCCCAACGATCAAGG
CGAGTTACATGATCCCCCATGTTGTGCAAAAAAGCGGTTAGCTCCTTCGGTCCTCCGATCGTTGTCAGAA
GTAAGTTGGCCGCAGTGTTATCACTCATGGTTATGGCAGCACTGCATAATTCTCTTACTGTCATGCCATC
CGTAAGATGCTTTTCTGTGACTGGTGAGTACTCAACCAAGTCATTCTGAGAATAGTGTATGCGGCGACCG
AGTTGCTCTTGCCCGGCGTCAATACGGGATAATACCGCGCCACATAGCAGAACTTTAAAAGTGCTCATCA
TTGGAAAACGTTCTTCGGGGCGAAAACTCTCAAGGATCTTACCGCTGTTGAGATCCAGTTCGATGTAACC
CACTCGTGCACCCAACTGATCTTCAGCATCTTTTACTTTCACCAGCGTTTCTGGGTGAGCAAAAACAGGA
AGGCAAAATGCCGCAAAAAAGGGAATAAGGGCGACACGGAAATGTTGAATACTCATACTCTTCCTTTTTC
AATATTATTGAAGCATTTATCAGGGTTATTGTCTCATGAGCGGATACATATTTGAATGTATTTAGAAAAA
TAAACAAATAGGGGTTCCGCGCACATTTCCCCGAAAAGTGCCAGATACCTGAAACAAAACCCATCGTACG
GCCAAGGAAGTCTCCAATAACTGTGATCCACCACAAGCGCCAGGGTTTTCCCAGTCACGACGTTGTAAAA
CGACGGCCAGTCATGCATAATCCGCACGCATCTGGAATAAGGAAGTGCCATTCCGCCTGACCTT
Features (pLannotate 1.2.2; 8 found; start..end, strand, type, name):
    320..1237    +  CDS            NGFR (fragment): TNR16_HUMAN - Also known as TNFRSF16. Experimental evidence at protein level: Swiss-Prot protein existence level 1. Low affinity receptor which can bind to NGF, BDNF, NTF3, and NTF4. Forms a heterodimeric receptor with SORCS2 that binds the precursor forms of NGF, BDNF and NTF3 with high affinity, and has much lower affinity for mature NGF and BDNF (PubMed:24908487). Plays an important role in differentiation and survival of specific neuronal populations during development (By similarity). Can mediate cell survival as well as cell death of neural cells. Plays a role in the inactivation of RHOA
   1532..1552    +  misc_feature   MCS (fragment): pUC18/19 multiple cloning site
   1797..2385    -  rep_origin     ori: high-copy-number ColE1/pMB1/pBR322/pUC origin of replication
   2502..2526    -  protein_bind   attB1: mutant version of attB; recombination site for the Gateway® BP reaction BP Clonase™
   2626..3486    -  CDS            AmpR: β-lactamase; bla; confers resistance to ampicillin, carbenicillin, and related antibiotics
   3487..3591    -  promoter       AmpR promoter: bla
   3678..3721    -  CDS            lacZα (fragment): LacZα fragment of β-galactosidase; lacZ fragment
   3773..19      +  misc_feature   MCS (fragment) (across the origin): pUC18/19 multiple cloning site
