[The description below was written by a language model from this plasmid's Addgene catalogue record and pLannotate feature annotations shown in this document.]
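Description:
pIG-742pUC19-tNGFR-P2A-Caspase8 is a small (about 3.8 kb) pUC19-based plasmid catalogued as a CRISPR vector. It serves as a homology-directed repair donor template for knocking a truncated NGFR marker into the human CASPASE8 gene. It is propagated in E. coli from the high-copy ColE1/pUC origin and selected with ampicillin through the β-lactamase gene and its native promoter. Remnants of the pUC19 multiple cloning site and a lacZα fragment flank the insert, showing where the payload was placed in the backbone. A short sequence annotated as an attB1-like site lies between the origin and AmpR; it is probably an incidental annotation match, since nothing in the record points to Gateway cloning.

The only annotated payload feature is an NGFR coding fragment of roughly 0.9 kb, matching the "tNGFR" in the name. Truncated NGFR retains the extracellular and transmembrane portions of the low-affinity nerve growth factor receptor but lacks intracellular signalling, so it is commonly used as an inert surface marker for detecting or enriching edited cells by antibody staining. The name indicates that it is joined to Caspase8 sequence through a P2A self-cleaving peptide, which would allow the marker and the endogenous protein to be produced as separate polypeptides from one transcript. The P2A itself and the unannotated regions on either side of the NGFR fragment, presumably CASPASE8 homology arms, are not identified in the feature table. No mammalian promoter is annotated, which fits expression driven from the target locus after integration. No guide RNA or nuclease is encoded, so these would have to be supplied separately. The associated work concerns high-yield genome engineering of primary cells.
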