Addgene plasmid #186099: pIG-742pUC19-tNGFR-P2A-Caspase8
Purpose: Knockin of truncated NGFR to target gene
Depositing lab: Alexander Marson. Depositing organization: J. David Gladstone Institutes. Publication: High-yield genome engineering in primary cells using a hybrid ssDNA repair template and small-molecule cocktails. Shy BR, Vykunta VS, Ha A, Talbot A, Roth TL, Nguyen DN, Pfeifer WG, Chen YY, Blaeschke F, Shifrut E, Vedova S, Mamedov MR, Chung JJ, Li H, Yu R, Wu D, Wolf J, Martin TG, Castro CE, Ye L, Esensten JH, Eyquem J, Marson A. Nat Biotechnol. 2022 Aug 25:10.1038/s41587-022-01418-8. doi: 10.1038/s41587-022-01418-8. PubMed 36008610.
Backbone
  Vector backbone: PUC19
  Vector type: CRISPR
Growth in bacteria
  Bacterial resistance: Ampicillin, 100 μg/mL
  Growth temperature: 37°C
  Growth strain: DH5alpha
  Copy number: High Copy
Gene/Insert
  Gene/Insert name: CASPASE8
  Species: H. sapiens (human)
  Mutation: WT with tNGFR sequence
  Cloning method: Unknown
Terms and licenses: Academic/Nonprofit Terms; Industry Terms: Not Available to Industry
Depositor comments: Please visit https://www.biorxiv.org/content/10.1101/2021.09.02.458799v1 for bioRxiv preprint.
How to cite: pIG-742pUC19-tNGFR-P2A-Caspase8 was a gift from Alexander Marson (Addgene plasmid # 186099 ; http://n2t.net/addgene:186099 ; RRID:Addgene_186099)
